>Addgene plasmid #88895 | p28-2iDMD-puro | addgene full sequence | sequence record 451851 | Addgene Long Read Sequencing Result
GGTACCGGGCCCCCCCTCGAGGTCGACGATGTAGGTCACGGTCTCGAAGCCGCGGTGCGGGTGCCAGGGC
GTGCCCTTGGGCTCCCCGGGCGCGTACTCCACCTCACCCATCTGGTCCATCATGATGAACGGGTCGAGGT
GGCGGTAGTTGATCCCGGCGAACGCGCGGCGCACCGGGAAGCCCTCGCCCTCGAAACCGCTGGGCGCGGT
GGTCACGGTGAGCACGGGACGTGCGACGGCGTCGGCGGGTGCGGATACGCGGGGCAGCGTCAGCGGGTTC
TCGACGGTCACGGCGGGCATGTCGACGGTATCGATCCATAGAGCCCACCGCATCCCCAGCATGCTTCATA
ATAGTAATCAATTACGGGGTCATTAGTTCATAGCCCATATATGGAGTTCCGCGTTACATAACTTACGGTA
AATGGCCCGCCTGGCTGACCGCCCAACGACCCCCGCCCATTGACGTCAATAATGACGTATGTTCCCATAG
TAACGCCAATAGGGACTTTCCATTGACGTCAATGGGTGGAGTATTTACGGTAAACTGCCCACTTGGCAGT
ACATCAAGTGTATCATATGCCAAGTACGCCCCCTATTGACGTCAATGACGGTAAATGGCCCGCCTGGCAT
TATGCCCAGTACATGACCTTATGGGACTTTCCTACTTGGCAGTACATCTACGTATTAGTCATCGCTATTA
CCATGGTCGAGGTGAGCCCCACGTTCTGCTTCACTCTCCCCATCTCCCCCCCCTCCCCACCCCCAATTTT
GTATTTATTTATTTTTTAATTATTTTGTGCAGCGATGGGGGCGGGGGGGGGGGGGGGGGCGCGCGCCAGG
CGGGGCGGGGCGGGGCGAGGGGCGGGGCGGGGCGAGGCGGAGAGGTGCGGCGGCAGCCAATCAGAGCGGC
GCGCTCCGAAAGTTTCCTTTTATGGCGAGGCGGCGGCGGCGGCGGCCCTATAAAAAGCGAAGCGCGCGGC
GGGCGGGAGTCGCTGCGCGCTGCCTTCGCCCCGTGCCCCGCTCCGCCGCCGCCTCGCGCCGCCCGCCCCG
GCTCTGACTGACCGCGTTACTCCCACAGGTGAGCGGGCGGGACGGCCCTTCTCCTCCGGGCTGTAATTAG
CGCTTGGTTTAATGACGGCTTGTTTCTTTTCTGTGGCTGCGTGAAAGCCTTGAGGGGCTCCGGGAGGGCC
CTTTGTGCGGGGGGAGCGGCTCGGGGGGTGCGTGCGTGTGTGTGTGCGTGGGGAGCGCCGCGTGCGGCTC
CGCGCTGCCCGGCGGCTGTGAGCGCTGCGGGCGCGGCGCGGGGCTTTGTGCGCTCCGCAGTGTGCGCGAG
GGGAGCGCGGCCGGGGGCGGTGCCCCGCGGTGCGGGGGGGGCTGCGAGGGGAACAAAGGCTGCGTGCGGG
GTGTGTGCGTGGGGGGGTGAGCAGGGGGTGGGCGCGTCGGTCGGGCTGCAACCCCCCCTGCACCCCCCTC
CCCGAGTTGCTGAGCACGGCCCGGCTTCGGGTGCGGGGCTCCGTACGGGGCGTGGCGCGGGGCTCGCCGT
GCCGGGCGGGGGGTGGCGGCAGGTGGGGGTGCCGGGCGGGGCGGGGCCGCCTCGGGCCGGGGAGGGCTCG
GGGGAGGGGCGCGGCGGCCCCCGGAGCGCCGGCGGCTGTCGAGGCGCGGCGAGCCGCAGCCATTGCCTTT
TATGGTAATCGTGCGAGAGGGCGCAGGGACTTCCTTTGTCCCAAATCTGTGCGGAGCCGAAATCTGGGAG
GCGCCGCCGCACCCCCTCTAGCGGGCGCGGGGCGAAGCGGTGCGGCGCCGGCAGGAAGGAAATGGGCGGG
GAGGGCCTTCGTGCGTCGCCGCGCCGCCGTCCCCTTCTCCCTCTCCAGCCTCGGGGCTGTCCGCGGGGGG
ACGGCTGCCTTCGGGGGGGACGGGGCAGGGCGGGGTTCGGCTTCTGGCGTGTGACCGGCGGCTCTAGAGC
CTCTGCTAACCATGTTCATGCCTTCTTCTTTTTCCTACAGCTCCTGGGCAACGTGCTGGTTATTGTGCTG
TCTCATCATTTTGGCAAAGAATTCCGCCACCATGCTTTGGTGGGAAGAAGTAGAGGACTGTTATGAAAGA
GAAGATGTTCAAAAGAAAACATTCACAAAATGGGTAAATGCACAATTTTCTAAGTTTGGGAAGCAGCATA
TTGAGAACCTCTTCAGTGACCTACAGGATGGGAGGCGCCTCCTAGACCTCCTCGAAGGCCTGACAGGGCA
AAAACTGGTATGTATCAAGCTTACAAGACAGCTTTAAGGAGACCAATAGAAACTGGGGCATGTGGAGACA
GAGAAGACTCTTGGGCCTCGAGGCTTCATTTTTTCTTTTTCTTTTTCAGCCAAAAGAAAAAGGATCCACA
AGAGTTCATGCCCTGAACAATGTCAACAAGGCACTGCGGGTTTTGCAGAACAATAATGTTGATTTAGTGA
ATATTGGAAGTACTGACATCGTAGATGGAAATCATAAACTGACTCTTGGTTTGATTTGGAATATAATCCT
CCACTGGCAGGTCAAAAATGTAATGAAAAATATCATGGCTGGATTGCAACAAACCAACAGTGAAAAGATT
CTCCTGAGCTGGGTCCGACAATCAACTCGTAATTATCCACAGGTTAATGTAATCAACTTCACCACCAGCT
GGTCTGATGGCCTGGCTTTGAATGCTCTCATCCATAGTCATAGGCCAGACCTATTTGACTGGAATAGTGT
GGTTTGCCAGCAGTCAGCCACACAACGACTGGAACATGCATTCAACATCGCCAGATATCAATTAGGCATA
GAGAAACTACTCGATCCTGAAGATGTTGATACCACCTATCCAGATAAGAAGTCCATCTTAATGTACATCA
CATCACTCTTCCAAGTTTTGCCTCAACAAGTGAGCATCGAAGCCATCCAGGAAGTGGAAATGTTGCCAAG
GCCACCTAAAGTGACTAAAGAAGAACATTTTCAGTTACATCATCAAATGCACTATTCTCAACAGATCACG
GTCAGTCTAGCACAGGGATATGAGAGAACTTCTTCCCCTAAGCCTCGATTCAAGAGCTATGCCTACACAC
AGGCTGCTTATGTCACCACCTCTGACCCTACACGGAGCCCATTTCCTTCACAGCATTTGGAAGCTCCTGA
AGACAAGTCATTTGGCAGTTCATTGATGGAGAGTGAAGTAAACCTGGACCGTTATCAAACAGCTTTAGAA
GAAGTATTATCGTGGCTTCTTTCTGCTGAGGACACATTGCAAGCACAAGGAGAGATTTCTAATGATGTGG
AAGTGGTGAAAGACCAGTTTCATACTCATGAGGGGTACATGATGGATTTGACAGCCCATCAGGGCCGGGT
TGGTAATATTCTACAATTGGGAAGTAAGCTGATTGGAACAGGAAAATTATCAGAAGATGAAGAAACTGAA
GTACAAGAGCAGATGAATCTCCTAAATTCAAGATGGGAATGCCTCAGGGTAGCTAGCATGGAAAAACAAA
GCAATTTACATAGAGTTTTAATGGATCTCCAGAATCAGAAACTGAAAGAGTTGAATGACTGGCTAACAAA
AACAGAAGAAAGAACAAGGAAAATGGAGGAAGAGCCTCTTGGACCTGATCTTGAAGACCTAAAACGCCAA
GTACAACAACATAAGGTGCTTCAAGAAGATCTAGAACAAGAACAAGTCAGGGTCAATTCTCTCACTCACA
TGGTGGTGGTAGTTGATGAATCTAGTGGAGATCACGCAACTGCTGCTTTGGAAGAACAACTTAAGGTATT
GGGAGATCGATGGGCAAACATCTGTAGATGGACAGAAGACCGCTGGGTTCTTTTACAAGACATCCTTCTC
AAATGGCAACGTCTTACTGAAGAACAGTGCCTTTTTAGTGCATGGCTTTCAGAAAAAGAAGATGCAGTGA
ACAAGATTCACACAACTGGCTTTAAAGATCAAAATGAAATGTTATCAAGTCTTCAAAAACTGGCCGTTTT
AAAAGCGGATCTAGAAAAGAAAAAGCAATCCATGGGCAAACTGTATTCACTCAAACAAGATCTTCTTTCA
ACACTGAAGAATAAGTCAGTGACCCAGAAGACGGAAGCATGGCTGGATAACTTTGCCCGGTGTTGGGATA
ATTTAGTCCAAAAACTTGAAAAGAGTACAGCACAGATTTCACAGGCTGTCACCACCACTCAGCCATCACT
AACACAGACAACTGTAATGGAAACAGTAACTACGGTGACCACAAGGGAACAGATCCTGGTAAAGCATGCT
CAAGAGGAACTTCCACCACCACCTCCCCAAAAGAAGAGGCAGATTACTGTGGATTCTGAAATTAGGAAAA
GGTTGGATGTTGATATAACTGAACTTCACAGCTGGATTACTCGCTCAGAAGCTGTGTTGCAGAGTCCTGA
ATTTGCAATCTTTCGGAAGGAAGGCAACTTCTCAGACTTAAAAGAAAAAGTCAATGCCATAGAGCGAGAA
AAAGCTGAGAAGTTCAGAAAACTGCAAGATGCCAGCAGATCAGCTCAGGCCCTGGTGGAACAGATGGTGA
ATGAGGGTGTTAATGCAGATAGCATCAAACAAGCCTCAGAACAACTGAACAGCCGGTGGATCGAATTCTG
CCAGTTGCTAAGTGAGAGACTTAACTGGCTGGAGTATCAGAACAACATCATCGCTTTCTATAATCAGCTA
CAACAATTGGAGCAGATGACAACTACTGCTGAAAACTGGTTGAAAATCCAACCCACCACCCCATCAGAGC
CAACAGCAATTAAAAGTCAGTTAAAAATTTGTAAGGATGAAGTCAACCGGCTATCAGGTCTTCAACCTCA
AATTGAACGATTAAAAATTCAAAGCATAGCCCTGAAAGAGAAAGGACAAGGACCCATGTTCCTGGATGCA
GACTTTGTGGCCTTTACAAATCATTTTAAGCAAGTCTTTTCTGATGTGCAGGCCAGAGAGAAAGAGCTAC
AGACAATTTTTGACACTTTGCCACCAATGCGCTATCAGGAGACCATGAGTGCCATCAGGACATGGGTCCA
GCAGTCAGAAACCAAACTCTCCATACCTCAACTTAGTGTCACCGACTATGAAATCATGGAGCAGAGACTC
GGGGAATTGCAGGCTTTACAAAGTTCTCTGCAAGAGCAACAAAGTGGCCTATACTATCTCAGCACCACTG
TGAAAGAGATGTCGAAGAAAGCGCCCTCTGAAATTAGCCGGAAATATCAATCAGAATTTGAAGAAATTGA
GGGACGCTGGAAGAAGCTCTCCTCCCAGCTGGTTGAGCATTGTCAAAAGCTAGAGGAGCAAATGAATAAA
CTCCGAAAAATTCAGAATCACATACAAACCCTGAAGAAATGGATGGCTGAAGTTGATGTTTTTCTGAAGG
AGGAATGGCCTGCCCTTGGGGATTCAGAAATTCTAAAAAAGCAGCTGAAACAGTGCAGACTTTTAGTCAG
TGATATTCAGACAATTCAGCCCAGTCTAAACAGTGTCAATGAAGGTGGGCAGAAGATAAAGAATGAAGCA
GAGCCAGAGTTTGCTTCGAGACTTGAGACAGAACTCAAAGAACTTAACACTCAGTGGGATCACATGTGCC
AACAGGTCTATGCCAGAAAGGAGGCCTTGAAGGGAGGTTTGGAGAAAACTGTAAGCCTCCAGAAAGATCT
ATCAGAGATGCACGAATGGATGACACAAGCTGAAGAAGAGTATCTTGAGAGAGATTTTGAATATAAAACT
CCAGATGAATTACAGAAAGCAGTTGAAGAGATGAAGAGAGCTAAAGAAGAGGCCCAACAAAAAGAAGCGA
AAGTGAAACTCCTTACTGAGTCTGTAAATAGTGTCATAGCTCAAGCTCCACCTGTAGCACAAGAGGCCTT
AAAAAAGGAACTTGAAACTCTAACCACCAACTACCAGTGGCTCTGCACTAGGCTGAATGGGAAATGCAAG
ACTTTGGAAGAAGTTTGGGCATGTTGGCATGAGTTATTGTCATACTTGGAGAAAGCAAACAAGTGGCTAA
ATGAAGTAGAATTTAAACTTAAAACCACTGAAAACATTCCTGGCGGAGCTGAGGAAATCTCTGAGGTGCT
AGATTCACTTGAAAATTTGATGCGACATTCAGAGGATAACCCAAATCAGATTCGCATATTGGCACAGACC
CTAACAGATGGCGGAGTCATGGATGAGCTAATCAATGAGGAACTTGAGACATTTAATTCTCGTTGGAGGG
AACTACATGAAGAGGCTGTAAGGAGGCAAAAGTTGCTTGAACAGAGCATCCAGTCTGCCCAGGAGACTGA
AAAATCCTTACACTTAATCCAGGAGTCCCTCACATTCATTGACAAGCAGTTGGCAGCTTATATTGCAGAC
AAGGTGGACGCAGCTCAAATGCCTCAGGAAGCCCAGAAAATCCAATCTGATTTGACAAGTCATGAGATCA
GTTTAGAAGAAATGAAGAAACATAATCAGGGGAAGGAGGCTGCCCAAAGAGTCCTGTCTCAGATTGATGT
TGCACAGAAAAAATTACAAGATGTCTCCATGAAGTTTCGATTATTCCAGAAACCAGCCAATTTTGAGCAG
CGTCTACAAGAAAGTAAGATGATTTTAGATGAAGTGAAGATGCACTTGCCTGCATTGGAAACAAAGAGTG
TGGAACAGGAAGTAGTACAGTCACAGCTAAATCATTGTGTGAACTTGTATAAAAGTCTGAGTGAAGTGAA
GTCTGAAGTGGAAATGGTGATAAAGACTGGACGTCAGATTGTACAGAAAAAGCAGACGGAAAATCCCAAA
GAACTTGATGAAAGAGTAACAGCTTTGAAATTGCATTATAATGAGCTGGGAGCAAAGGTAACAGAAAGAA
AGCAACAGTTGGAGAAATGCTTGAAATTGTCCCGTAAGATGCGAAAGGAAATGAATGTCTTGACAGAATG
GCTGGCAGCTACAGATATGGAATTGACAAAGAGATCAGCAGTTGAAGGAATGCCTAGTAATTTGGATTCT
GAAGTTGCCTGGGGAAAGGCTACTCAAAAAGAGATTGAGAAACAGAAGGTGCACCTGAAGAGTATCACAG
AGGTAGGAGAGGCCTTGAAAACAGTTTTGGGCAAGAAGGAGACGTTGGTGGAAGATAAACTCAGTCTTCT
GAATAGTAATTGGATAGCTGTCACCTCCCGAGCAGAAGAGTGGTTAAATCTTTTGTTGGAATACCAGAAA
CACATGGAAACTTTTGACCAGAATGTGGACCACATCACAAAGTGGATCATTCAGGCTGACACACTTTTGG
ATGAATCAGAGAAAAAGAAACCCCAGCAAAAAGAAGACGTGCTTAAGCGTTTAAAGGCAGAACTGAATGA
CATACGCCCAAAGGTGGACTCTACACGTGACCAAGCAGCAAACTTGATGGCAAACCACGGTGACCACTGC
AGGAAATTAGTAGAGCCCCAAATCTCAGAGCTCAACCATCGATTTGCAGCCATTTCACACAGAATTAAGA
CTGGAAAGGCCTCCATTCCTTTGAAGGAATTGGAGCAGTTTAACTCAGATATACAAAAATTGCTTGAACC
ACTGGAGGCTGAAATTCAGCAGGGGGTGAATCTGAAAGAGGAAGACTTCAATAAAGATATGAATGAAGAC
AATGAGGGTACTGTAAAAGAATTGTTGCAAAGAGGAGACAACTTACAACAAAGAATCACAGATGAGAGAA
AGCGAGAGGAAATAAAGATAAAACAGCAGCTGTTACAGACAAAACATAATGCTCTCAAGGATTTGAGGTC
TCAAAGAAGAAAAAAGGCTCTAGAAATTTCTCATCAGTGGTATCAGTACAAGAGGCAGGCTGATGATCTC
CTGAAATGCTTGGATGACATTGAAAAAAAATTAGCCAGCCTACCTGAGCCCAGAGATGAAAGGAAAATAA
AGGAAATTGATCGGGAATTGCAGAAGAAGAAAGAGGAGCTGAATGCAGTGCGTAGGCAAGCTGAGGGCTT
GTCTGAGGATGGGGCCGCAATGGCAGTGGAGCCAACTCAGATCCAGCTCAGCAAGCGCTGGCGGGAAATT
GAGAGCAAATTTGCTCAGTTTCGAAGACTCAACTTTGCACAAATTCACACTGTCCGTGAAGAAACGATGA
TGGTGATGACTGAAGACATGCCTTTGGAAATTTCTTATGTGCCTTCTACTTATTTGACTGAAATCACTCA
TGTCTCACAAGCCCTATTAGAAGTGGAACAACTTCTCAATGCTCCTGACCTCTGTGCTAAGGACTTTGAA
GATCTCTTTAAGCAAGAGGAGTCTCTGAAGAATATAAAAGATAGTCTACAACAAAGCTCAGGTCGGATTG
ACATTATTCATAGCAAGAAGACAGCAGCATTGCAAAGTGCAACGCCTGTGGAAAGGGTGAAGCTACAGGA
AGCTCTCTCCCAGCTTGATTTCCAATGGGAAAAAGTTAACAAAATGTACAAGGACCGACAAGGGCGATTT
GACAGATCTGTTGAGAAATGGCGGCGTTTTCATTATGATATAAAGATATTTAATCAGTGGCTAACAGAAG
CTGAACAGTTTCTCAGAAAGACACAAATTCCTGAGAATTGGGAACATGCTAAATACAAATGGTATCTTAA
GGAACTCCAGGATGGCATTGGGCAGCGGCAAACTGTTGTCAGAACATTGAATGCAACTGGGGAAGAAATA
ATTCAGCAATCCTCAAAAACAGATGCCAGTATTCTACAGGAAAAATTGGGAAGCCTGAATCTGCGGTGGC
AGGAGGTCTGCAAACAGCTGTCAGACAGAAAAAAGAGGCTAGAAGAACAAAAGAATATCTTGTCAGAATT
TCAAAGAGATTTAAATGAATTTGTTTTATGGTTGGAGGAAGCAGATAACATTGCTAGTATCCCACTTGAA
CCTGGAAAAGAGCAGCAACTAAAAGAAAAGCTTGAGCAAGTCAAGTTACTGGTGGAAGAGTTGCCCCTGC
GCCAGGGCCGAATTCTCAAACAATTAAATGAAACTGGAGGACCCGTGCTTGTAAGTGCTCCCATAAGCCC
AGAAGAGCAAGATAAACTTGAAAATAAGCTCAAGCAGACAAATCTCCAGTGGATAAAGGTTTCCAGAGCT
TTACCTGAGAAACAAGGAGAAATTGAAGCTCAAATAAAAGACCTTGGGCAGCTTGAAAAAAAGCTTGAAG
ACCTTGAAGAGCAGTTAAATCATCTGCTGCTGTGGTTATCTCCTATTAGGAATCAGTTGGAAATTTATAA
CCAACCAAACCAAGAAGGACCATTTGACGTTAAGGAAACTGAAATAGCAGTTCAAGCTAAACAACCGGAT
GTGGAAGAGATTTTGTCTAAAGGGCAGCATTTGTACAAGGAAAAACCAGCCACTCAGCCAGTGAAGAGGA
AGTTAGAAGATCTGAGCTCTGAGTGGAAGGCGGTAAACCGTTTACTTCAAGAGCTGAGGGCAAAGCAGCC
TGACCTAGCTCCTGGACTGACCACTATTGGAGCCTCTCCTACTCAGACTGTTACTCTGGTGACACAACCT
GTGGTTACTAAGGAAACTGCCATCTCCAAACTAGAAATGCCATCTTCCTTGATGTTGGAGGTACCTGCTC
TGGCAGATTTCAACCGGGCTTGGACAGAACTTACCGACTGGCTTTCTCTGCTTGATCAAGTTATAAAATC
ACAGAGGGTGATGGTGGGTGACCTTGAGGATATCAACGAGATGATCATCAAGCAGAAGGCGACAATGCAG
GATTTGGAACAGAGGCGTCCCCAGTTGGAAGAACTCATTACCGCTGCCCAAAATTTGAAAAACAAGACCA
GCAATCAAGAGGCTAGAACAATCATTACGGATCGAATTGAAAGAATTCAGAATCAGTGGGATGAAGTACA
AGAACACCTTCAGAACCGGAGGCAACAGTTGAATGAAATGTTAAAGGATTCAACACAATGGCTGGAAGCT
AAGGAAGAAGCTGAGCAGGTCTTAGGACAGGCCAGAGCCAAGCTTGAGTCATGGAAGGAGGGTCCCTATA
CAGTAGATGCAATCCAAAAGAAAATCACAGAAACCAAGCAGTTGGCCAAAGACCTCCGCCAGTGGCAGAC
AAATGTAGATGTGGCAAATGACTTGGCCCTGAAACTTCTCCGGGATTATTCTGCAGATGATACCAGAAAA
GTCCACATGATAACAGAGAATATCAATGCCTCTTGGAGAAGCATTCATAAAAGGGTGAGTGAGCGAGAGG
CTGCTTTGGAAGAAACTCATAGATTACTGCAACAGTTCCCCCTGGACCTGGAAAAGTTTCTTGCCTGGCT
TACAGAAGCTGAAACAACTGCCAATGTCCTACAGGATGCTACCCGTAAGGAAAGGCTCCTAGAAGACTCC
AAGGGAGTAAAAGAGCTGATGAAACAATGGCAAGACCTCCAAGGTGAAATTGAAGCTCACACAGATGTTT
ATCACAACCTGGGTGAAAACAGCCAAAAAATCCTGAGATCCCTGGAAGGTTCCGATGATGCAGTCCTGTT
ACAAAGACGTTTGGATAACATGAACTTCAAGTGGAGTGAACTTCGGAAAAAGTCTCTCAACATTAGGTCC
CATTTGGAAGCCAGTTCTGACCAGTGGAAGCGTCTGCACCTTTCTCTGCAGGAACTTCTGGTGTGGCTAC
AGCTGAAAGATGATGAATTAAGCCGGCAGGCACCTATTGGAGGCGACTTTCCAGCAGTTCAGAAGCAGAA
CGATGTACATAGGGCCTTCAAGAGGGAATTGAAAACTAAAGAACCTGTAATCATGAGTATTCTTGAGACT
GTACGAATATTTCTGACAGAGCAGCCTTTGGAAGGACTAGAGAAACCCTACCAGGAGCCCAGAGAGCTGC
CTCCTGAGGAGAGAGCCCAGAATGTCACTCGGCTTCTACGAAAGCAGGCTGAGGAGGTCAATACTGAGTG
GGAAAAATTGAACCTGCACTCCGCTGACTGGCAGAGAAAAATAGATGAGACCCTTGAAAGACTCCAGGAA
CTTCAAGAGGCCACGGATGAGCTGGACCTCAAGCTGCGCCAAGCTGAGGTGATCAAGGGATCCTGGCAGC
CCGTGGGCGATCTCCTCATTGACTCTCTCCAAGATCACCTCGAGAAAGTCAAGGCACTTCGAGGAGAAAT
TGCGCCTCTGAAAGAGAACGTGAGCCACGTCAATGACCTTGCTCGCCAGCTTACCACTTTGGGCATTCAG
CTCTCACCGTATAACCTCAGCACTCTGGAAGACCTGAACACCAGATGGAAGCTTCTGCAGGTGGCCGTCG
AGGACCGAGTCAGGCAGCTGCATGAAGCCCACAGGGACTTTGGTCCAGCATCTCAGCACTTTCTTTCCAC
GTCTGTCCAGGGTCCCTGGGAGAGAGCCATCTCGCCAAACAAAGTGCCCTACTATATCAACCACGAGACT
CAAACAACTTGCTGGGACCATCCCAAAATGACAGAGCTCTACCAGTCTTTAGCTGACCTGAATAATGTCA
GATTCTCAGCTTATAGGACTGCCATGAAACTCCGAAGACTGCAGAAGGCCCTTTGCTTGGATCTCTTGAG
CCTGTCAGCTGCATGTGATGCCTTGGACCAGCACAACCTCAAGCAAAATGACCAGCCCATGGATATCCTG
CAGATTATTAATTGTTTGACCACTATTTATGACCGCCTGGAGCAAGAGCACAACAATTTGGTCAACGTCC
CTCTCTGCGTGGATATGTGTCTGAACTGGCTGCTGAATGTTTATGATACGGGACGAACAGGGAGGATCCG
TGTCCTGTCTTTTAAAACTGGCATCATTTCCCTGTGTAAAGCACATTTGGAAGACAAGTACAGATACCTT
TTCAAGCAAGTGGCAAGTTCAACAGGATTTTGTGACCAGCGCAGGCTGGGCCTCCTTCTGCATGATTCTA
TCCAAATTCCAAGACAGTTGGGTGAAGTTGCATCCTTTGGGGGCAGTAACATTGAGCCAAGTGTCCGGAG
CTGCTTCCAATTTGCTAATAATAAGCCAGAGATCGAAGCGGCCCTCTTCCTAGACTGGATGAGACTGGAA
CCCCAGTCCATGGTGTGGCTGCCCGTCCTGCACAGAGTGGCTGCTGCAGAAACTGCCAAGCATCAGGCCA
AATGTAACATCTGCAAAGAGTGTCCAATCATTGGATTCAGGTACAGGAGTCTAAAGCACTTTAATTATGA
CATCTGCCAAAGCTGCTTTTTTTCTGGTCGAGTTGCAAAAGGCCATAAAATGCACTATCCCATGGTGGAA
TATTGCACTCCGACTACATCAGGAGAAGATGTTCGAGACTTTGCCAAGGTACTAAAAAACAAATTTCGAA
CCAAAAGGTATTTTGCGAAGCATCCCCGAATGGGCTACCTGCCAGTGCAGACTGTCTTAGAGGGGGACAA
CATGGAAACTCCCGTTACTCTGATCAACTTCTGGCCAGTAGATTCTGCGCCTGCCTCGTCCCCTCAGCTT
TCACACGATGATACTCATTCACGCATTGAACATTATGCTAGCAGGCTAGCAGAAATGGAAAACAGCAATG
GATCTTATCTAAATGATAGCATCTCTCCTAATGAGAGCATAGATGATGAACATTTGTTAATCCAGCATTA
CTGCCAAAGTTTGAACCAGGACTCCCCCCTGAGCCAGCCTCGTAGTCCTGCCCAGATCTTGATTTCCTTA
GAGAGTGAGGAAAGAGGGGAGCTAGAGAGAATCCTAGCAGATCTTGAGGAAGAAAACAGGAATCTGCAAG
CAGAATATGACCGTCTAAAGCAGCAGCACGAACATAAAGGCCTGTCCCCACTGCCGTCCCCTCCTGAAAT
GATGCCCACCTCTCCCCAGAGTCCCCGGGATGCTGAGCTCATTGCTGAGGCCAAGCTACTGCGTCAACAC
AAAGGCCGCCTGGAAGCCAGGATGCAAATCCTGGAAGACCACAATAAACAGCTGGAGTCACAGTTACACA
GGCTAAGGCAGCTGCTGGAGCAACCCCAGGCAGAGGCCAAAGTGAATGGCACAACGGTGTCCTCTCCTTC
TACCTCTCTACAGAGGTCCGACAGCAGTCAGCCTATGCTGCTCCGAGTGGTTGGCAGTCAAACTTCGGAC
TCCATGGGTAAGTAGAGGGCTGGGCTGGGCTGTGGGGGGTGTGGGGTGCGGGACTGGGCAGTCTGGGAGT
CCCTCTCACCACTTTTCTTACCTTTCTAGGTGAGGAAGATCTTCTCAGTCCTCCCCAGGACACAAGCACA
GGGTTAGAGGAGGTGATGGAGCAACTCAACAACTCCTTCCCTAGTTCAAGAGGAAGAAATACCCCTGGAA
AGCCAATGAGAGAGGACACAATGGGATCCGGTGCCACGAACTTCTCTCTGTTAAAGCAAGCAGGAGATGT
GGAAGAAAACCCCGGTCCTATGGAAGACGCCAAAAACATAAAGAAAGGCCCGGCGCCATTCTATCCGCTG
GAAGATGGAACCGCTGGAGAGCAACTGCATAAGGCTATGAAGAGATACGCCCTGGTTCCTGGAACAATTG
CTTTTACAGATGCACATATCGAGGTGGACATCACTTACGCTGAGTACTTCGAAATGTCCGTTCGGTTGGC
AGAAGCTATGAAACGATATGGGCTGAATACAAATCACAGAATCGTCGTATGCAGTGAAAACTCTCTTCAA
TTCTTTATGCCGGTGTTGGGCGCGTTATTTATCGGAGTTGCAGTTGCGCCCGCGAACGACATTTATAATG
AACGTGAATTGCTCAACAGTATGGGCATTTCGCAGCCTACCGTGGTGTTCGTTTCCAAAAAGGGGTTGCA
AAAAATTTTGAACGTGCAAAAAAAGCTCCCAATCATCCAAAAAATTATTATCATGGATTCTAAAACGGAT
TACCAGGGATTTCAGTCGATGTACACGTTCGTCACATCTCATCTACCTCCCGGTTTTAATGAATACGATT
TTGTGCCAGAGTCCTTCGATAGGGACAAGACAATTGCACTGATCATGAACTCCTCTGGATCTACTGGTCT
GCCTAAAGGTGTCGCTCTGCCTCATAGAACTGCCTGCGTGAGATTCTCGCATGCCAGAGATCCTATTTTT
GGCAATCAAATCATTCCGGATACTGCGATTTTAAGTGTTGTTCCATTCCATCACGGTTTTGGAATGTTTA
CTACACTCGGATATTTGATATGTGGATTTCGAGTCGTCTTAATGTATAGATTTGAAGAAGAGCTGTTTCT
GAGGAGCCTTCAGGATTACAAGATTCAAAGTGCGCTGCTGGTGCCAACCCTATTCTCCTTCTTCGCCAAA
AGCACTCTGATTGACAAATACGATTTATCTAATTTACACGAAATTGCTTCTGGTGGCGCTCCCCTCTCTA
AGGAAGTCGGGGAAGCGGTTGCCAAGAGGTTCCATCTGCCAGGTATCAGGCAAGGATATGGGCTCACTGA
GACTACATCAGCTATTCTGATTACACCCGAGGGGGATGATAAACCGGGCGCGGTCGGTAAAGTTGTTCCA
TTTTTTGAAGCGAAGGTTGTGGATCTGGATACCGGGAAAACGCTGGGCGTTAATCAAAGAGGCGAACTGT
GTGTGAGAGGTCCTATGATTATGTCCGGTTATGTAAACAATCCGGAAGCGACCAACGCCTTGATTGACAA
GGATGGATGGCTACATTCTGGAGACATAGCTTACTGGGACGAAGACGAACACTTCTTCATCGTTGACCGC
CTGAAGTCTCTGATTAAGTACAAAGGCTATCAGGTGGCTCCCGCTGAATTGGAATCCATCTTGCTCCAAC
ACCCCAACATCTTCGACGCAGGTGTCGCAGGTCTTCCCGACGATGACGCCGGTGAACTTCCCGCCGCCGT
TGTTGTTTTGGAGCACGGAAAGACGATGACGGAAAAAGAGATCGTGGATTACGTCGCCAGTCAAGTAACA
ACCGCGAAAAAGTTGCGCGGAGGAGTTGTGTTTGTGGACGAAGTACCGAAAGGTCTTACCGGAAAACTCG
ACGCAAGAAAAATCAGAGAGATCCTCATAAAGGCCAAGAAGGGCGGAAAGATCGCCGTGGGATCCGGTGC
CACGAACTTCTCTCTGTTAAAGCAAGCAGGAGATGTGGAAGAAAACCCCGGTCCTATGACTGAATACAAA
CCAACTGTTCGCCTGGCAACTCGTGATGATGTTCCACGTGCAGTTCGCACCCTGGCTGCTGCATTTGCTG
ACTACCCTGCAACCCGTCACACTGTGGACCCAGACCGCCACATTGAACGTGTGACTGAACTGCAGGAGCT
GTTCCTGACCCGTGTGGGCCTGGACATTGGCAAAGTGTGGGTGGCAGATGATGGTGCTGCTGTGGCAGTG
TGGACCACCCCTGAATCTGTTGAAGCTGGTGCAGTGTTTGCTGAGATTGGCCCACGCATGGCAGAACTGT
CTGGCAGCCGCCTGGCAGCACAACAGCAGATGGAAGGTCTGCTGGCACCACACCGCCCAAAAGAACCTGC
TTGGTTCCTGGCAACTGTGGGTGTGAGCCCTGACCACCAGGGTAAGGGCCTGGGCTCTGCAGTGGTGCTG
CCTGGTGTGGAAGCAGCTGAACGTGCAGGTGTGCCTGCTTTCCTGGAGACCTCAGCTCCACGCAACCTGC
CTTTCTATGAACGCCTGGGCTTCACTGTGACTGCTGATGTGGAAGTGCCAGAAGGCCCACGCACTTGGTG
CATGACTCGCAAACCAGGTGCTGGATCCGGTGCCACGAACTTCTCTCTGTTAAAGCAAGCAGGAGATGTG
GAAGAAAACCCCGGTCCTATGGTGAGCAAGGGCGAGGAGGATAACATGGCCATCATCAAGGAGTTCATGC
GCTTCAAGGTGCACATGGAGGGCTCCGTGAACGGCCACGAGTTCGAGATCGAGGGCGAGGGCGAGGGCCG
CCCCTACGAGGGCACCCAGACCGCCAAGCTGAAGGTGACCAAGGGTGGCCCCCTGCCCTTCGCCTGGGAC
ATCCTGTCCCCTCAGTTCATGTACGGCTCCAAGGCCTACGTGAAGCACCCCGCCGACATCCCCGACTACT
TGAAGCTGTCCTTCCCCGAGGGCTTCAAGTGGGAGCGCGTGATGAACTTCGAGGACGGCGGCGTGGTGAC
CGTGACCCAGGACTCCTCCCTGCAGGACGGCGAGTTCATCTACAAGGTGAAGCTGCGCGGCACCAACTTC
CCCTCCGACGGCCCCGTAATGCAGAAGAAGACCATGGGCTGGGAGGCCTCCTCCGAGCGGATGTACCCCG
AGGACGGCGCCCTGAAGGGCGAGATCAAGCAGAGGCTGAAGCTGAAGGACGGCGGCCACTACGACGCTGA
GGTCAAGACCACCTACAAGGCCAAGAAGCCCGTGCAGCTGCCCGGCGCCTACAACGTCAACATCAAGTTG
GACATCACCTCCCACAACGAGGACTACACCATCGTGGAACAGTACGAACGCGCCGAGGGCCGCCACTCCA
CCGGCGGCATGGACGAGCTGTACAAGTAAATCGATAATCAACCTCTGGATTACAAAATTTGTGAAAGATT
GACTGGTATTCTTAACTATGTTGCTCCTTTTACGCTATGTGGATACGCTGCTTTAATGCCTTTGTATCAT
GCTATTGCTTCCCGTATGGCTTTCATTTTCTCCTCCTTGTATAAATCCTGGTTGCTGTCTCTTTATGAGG
AGTTGTGGCCCGTTGTCAGGCAACGTGGCGTGGTGTGCACTGTGTTTGCTGACGCAACCCCCACTGGTTG
GGGCATTGCCACCACCTGTCAGCTCCTTTCCGGGACTTTCGCTTTCCCCCTCCCTATTGCCACGGCGGAA
CTCATCGCCGCCTGCCTTGCCCGCTGCTGGACAGGGGCTCGGCTGTTGGGCACTGACAATTCCGTGGTGT
TGTCGGGGAAATCATCGTCCTTTCCTTGGCTGCTCGCCTGTGTTGCCACCTGGATTCTGCGCGGGACGTC
CTTCTGCTACGTCCCTTCGGCCCTCAATCCAGCGGACCTTCCTTCCCGCGGCCTGCTGCCGGCTCTGCGG
CCTCTTCCGCGTCTTCGCCTTCGCCCTCAGACGAGTCGGATCTCCCTTTGGGCCGCCTCCCCGCATCGAT
ACTCGAGCCCTCGACTGTGCCTTCTAGTTGCCAGCCATCTGTTGTTTGCCCCTCCCCCGTGCCTTCCTTG
ACCCTGGAAGGTGCCACTCCCACTGTCCTTTCCTAATAAAATGAGGAAATTGCATCGCATTGTCTGAGTA
GGTGTCATTCTATTCTGGGGGGTGGGGTGGGGCAGGACAGCAAGGGGGAGGATTGGGAAGACAATAGCAG
GCATGCTGGGGATGCGGTGGGCTCTATGGGGCGCGCGAAACCGGTGAAAAACCGCTCAGCGGCGCCCGCA
CCCAAACGAAAACACCCCCGGCCCAAGCGGACCGGGGGTGTCGCGTGAAATGGATCAGTGAGCGTGGCCG
TGGTGGTGGCCGTGGCCGTGCTCGTCCTCGTCGGCCGGCTTGTCGACGACGGCGGTCTCCGTCGTCAGGA
TCATCCGGGCCACCGAGGCGGCGTTGAGAACAGCCGAGCGGGTCACCTTGGCCGGATCGACGACGCCGGC
GGAGACCAGATCACCGAACTCCAGCGTGGCGGCGTTGAAGCCCTGCCCCTTGGGAAGTTCGGAGATTAAT
TAACCGTTTAAATTGGGCGCGCCAAGGAAGCTAGCAGGACAGCAAGCGAACCGGAATTGCCAGCTGGGGC
GCCCTCTGGTAAGGTTGGGAAGCCCTGCAAAGTAAACTGGATGGCTTTCTTGCCGCCAAGGATCTGATGG
CGCAGGGGATCAAGCTCTGATCAAGAGACAGGATGAGGATCGTTTCGCATGATTGAACAAGATGGATTGC
ACGCAGGTTCTCCGGCCGCTTGGGTGGAGAGGCTATTCGGCTATGACTGGGCACAACAGACAATCGGCTG
CTCTGATGCCGCCGTGTTCCGGCTGTCAGCGCAGGGGCGCCCGGTTCTTTTTGTCAAGACCGACCTGTCC
GGTGCCCTGAATGAACTGCAAGACGAGGCAGCGCGGCTATCGTGGCTGGCCACGACGGGCGTTCCTTGCG
CAGCTGTGCTCGACGTTGTCACTGAAGCGGGAAGGGACTGGCTGCTATTGGGCGAAGTGCCGGGGCAGGA
TCTCCTGTCATCTCACCTTGCTCCTGCCGAGAAAGTATCCATCATGGCTGATGCAATGCGGCGGCTGCAT
ACGCTTGATCCGGCTACCTGCCCATTCGACCACCAAGCGAAACATCGCATCGAGCGAGCACGTACTCGGA
TGGAAGCCGGTCTTGTCGATCAGGATGATCTGGACGAAGAGCATCAGGGGCTCGCGCCAGCCGAACTGTT
CGCCAGGCTCAAGGCGAGCATGCCCGACGGCGAGGATCTCGTCGTGACCCATGGCGATGCCTGCTTGCCG
AATATCATGGTGGAAAATGGCCGCTTTTCTGGATTCATCGACTGTGGCCGGCTGGGTGTGGCGGACCGCT
ATCAGGACATAGCGTTGGCTACCCGTGATATTGCTGAAGAGCTTGGCGGCGAATGGGCTGACCGCTTCCT
CGTGCTTTACGGTATCGCCGCTCCCGATTCGCAGCGCATCGCCTTCTATCGCCTTCTTGACGAGTTCTTC
TGAATTATTAACGCTTACAATTTCCTGATGCGGTATTTTCTCCTTACGCATCTGTGCGGTATTTCACACC
GCATCAGGTGGCACTTTTCGGGGAAATGTGCGCGGAACCCCTATTTGTTTATTTTTCTAAATACATTCAA
ATATGTATCCGCTCATGAGACAATAACCCTGATAAATGCTTCAATAATAGCACGTGCTAAAACTTCATTT
TTAATTTAAAAGGATCTAGGTGAAGATCCTTTTTGATAATCTCATGACCAAAATCCCTTAACGTGAGTTT
TCGTTCCACTGAGCGTCAGACCCCGTAGAAAAGATCAAAGGATCTTCTTGAGATCCTTTTTTTCTGCGCG
TAATCTGCTGCTTGCAAACAAAAAAACCACCGCTACCAGCGGTGGTTTGTTTGCCGGATCAAGAGCTACC
AACTCTTTTTCCGAAGGTAACTGGCTTCAGCAGAGCGCAGATACCAAATACTGTTCTTCTAGTGTAGCCG
TAGTTAGGCCACCACTTCAAGAACTCTGTAGCACCGCCTACATACCTCGCTCTGCTAATCCTGTTACCAG
TGGCTGCTGCCAGTGGCGATAAGTCGTGTCTTACCGGGTTGGACTCAAGACGATAGTTACCGGATAAGGC
GCAGCGGTCGGGCTGAACGGGGGGTTCGTGCACACAGCCCAGCTTGGAGCGAACGACCTACACCGAACTG
AGATACCTACAGCGTGAGCTATGAGAAAGCGCCACGCTTCCCGAAGGGAGAAAGGCGGACAGGTATCCGG
TAAGCGGCAGGGTCGGAACAGGAGAGCGCACGAGGGAGCTTCCAGGGGGAAACGCCTGGTATCTTTATAG
TCCTGTCGGGTTTCGCCACCTCTGACTTGAGCGTCGATTTTTGTGATGCTCGTCAGGGGGGCGGAGCCTA
TGGAAAAACGCCAGCAACGCGGCCTTTTTACGGTTCCTGGGCTTTTGCTGGC
Features (pLannotate 1.2.2; 21 found; start..end, strand, type, name):
      1..28      -  misc_feature   MCS (fragment): pBluescript multiple cloning site
     43..112     +  protein_bind   attB: attB site for the φC31 integrase (Groth et al., 2000) phage φC31 integrase
    316..344     -  polyA_signal   bGH poly(A) signal (fragment): bovine growth hormone polyadenylation signal
    402..705     +  enhancer       CMV enhancer: human cytomegalovirus immediate early enhancer
    707..985     +  promoter       chicken β-actin promoter: No description available
    986..2000    +  intron         chimeric intron: chimera between introns from chicken β-actin and rabbit β-globin
   2360..13099   +  CDS            DMD: DMD_HUMAN - Experimental evidence at protein level: Swiss-Prot protein existence level 1. Anchors the extracellular matrix to the cytoskeleton via F- actin. Ligand for dystroglycan. Component of the dystrophin-associated glycoprotein complex which accumulates at the neuromuscular junction (NMJ) and at a variety of synapses in the peripheral and central nervous systems and has a structural function in stabilizing the sarcolemma. Also implicated in signaling events and synaptic transmission. From Homo sapiens (Human).
  13333..13389   +  CDS            P2A: 2A peptide from porcine teschovirus-1 polyprotein Eukaryotic ribosomes fail to insert a peptide bond between the Gly and Pro residues, yielding separate polypeptides.
  13390..15039   +  CDS            luciferase: firefly luciferase; luc+; enhanced luc+ version of the luciferase gene
  15049..15105   +  CDS            P2A: 2A peptide from porcine teschovirus-1 polyprotein Eukaryotic ribosomes fail to insert a peptide bond between the Gly and Pro residues, yielding separate polypeptides.
  15106..15702   +  CDS            pac: PUAC_STRAD - Protein predicted: Swiss-Prot protein existence level 4. Detoxification of puromycin. From Streptomyces alboniger.
  15712..15768   +  CDS            P2A: 2A peptide from porcine teschovirus-1 polyprotein Eukaryotic ribosomes fail to insert a peptide bond between the Gly and Pro residues, yielding separate polypeptides.
  15769..16476   +  CDS            mCherry: mCherry is a basic (constitutively fluorescent) red fluorescent protein published in 2004, derived from Discosoma sp.. It is reported to be a very rapidly-maturing monomer with low acid sensitivity.
  16486..17074   +  misc_feature   WPRE: woodchuck hepatitis virus posttranscriptional regulatory element
  17095..17319   +  polyA_signal   bGH poly(A) signal: bovine growth hormone polyadenylation signal
  17454..17636   -  CDS            groL2 (fragment): CH602_MYCS2 - Also known as groEL2 From Mycolicibacterium smegmatis (strain ATCC 700084 / mc(2)155) (Mycobacterium smegmatis).
  17648..17797   +  CDS            tnpA (fragment): TN5P_ECOLX - Also known as tnp. Experimental evidence at protein level: Swiss-Prot protein existence level 1. Mediates transposition of transposon Tn5 by a 'cut and paste' mechanism. First, the monomeric transposase binds the 19 bp inverted DNA repeats flanking the transposon. Then, dimerization of the DNA- bound transposase creates a synaptic DNA complex. After nicking of the first DNA strand, excision of the transposon proceeds through a series of intermediates. The transposase then mediates the insertion of the transposon at a new site by strand transfer. The activity of the wild- type tran
  17829..18623   +  CDS            NeoR/KanR: aminoglycoside phosphotransferase from Tn5; aph(3')-II (or nptII); confers resistance to neomycin, kanamycin, and G418 (Geneticin®)
  18644..18694   -  misc_feature   bom (fragment): basis of mobility region from pBR322
  18721..18809   +  promoter       AmpR promoter (fragment): bla
  18948..19536   +  rep_origin     ori: high-copy-number ColE1/pMB1/pBR322/pUC origin of replication
