>Addgene plasmid #88895 | p28-2iDMD-puro Sequencing Result | analyzer sequence | sequence record 201485
GGTACCGGGCCCCCCCTCGAGGTCGACGATGTAGGTCACGGTCTCGAAGCCGCGGTGCGGGTGCCAGGGC
GTGCCCTTGGGCTCCCCGGGCGCGTACTCCACCTCACCCATCTGGTCCATCATGATGAACGGGTCGAGGT
GGCGGTAGTTGATCCCGGCGAACGCGCGGCGCACCGGGAAGCCCTCGCCCTCGAAACCGCTGGGCGCGGT
GGTCACGGTGAGCACGGGACGTGCGACGGCGTCGGCGGGTGCGGATACGCGGGGCAGCGTCAGCGGGTTC
TCGACGGTCACGGCGGGCATGTCGACGGTATCGATCCATAGAGCCCACCGCATCCCCAGCATGCTTCATA
ATAGTAATCAATTACGGGGTCATTAGTTCATAGCCCATATATGGAGTTCCGCGTTACATAACTTACGGTA
AATGGCCCGCCTGGCTGACCGCCCAACGACCCCCGCCCATTGACGTCAATAATGACGTATGTTCCCATAG
TAACGCCAATAGGGACTTTCCATTGACGTCAATGGGTGGAGTATTTACGGTAAACTGCCCACTTGGCAGT
ACATCAAGTGTATCATATGCCAAGTACGCCCCCTATTGACGTCAATGACGGTAAATGGCCCGCCTGGCAT
TATGCCCAGTACATGACCTTATGGGACTTTCCTACTTGGCAGTACATCTACGTATTAGTCATCGCTATTA
CCATGGTCGAGGTGAGCCCCACGTTCTGCTTCACTCTCCCCATCTCCCCCCCCTCCCCACCCCCAATTTT
GTATTTATTTATTTTTTAATTATTTTGTGCAGCGATGGGGGCGGGGGGGGGGGGGGGGCGCGCGCCAGGC
GGGGCGGGGCGGGGCGAGGGGCGGGGCGGGGCGAGGCGGAGAGGTGCGGCGGCAGCCAATCAGAGCGGCG
CGCTCCGAAAGTTTCCTTTTATGGCGAGGCGGCGGCGGCGGCGGCCCTATAAAAAGCGAAGCGCGCGGCG
GGCGGGAGTCGCTGCGCGCTGCCTTCGCCCCGTGCCCCGCTCCGCGCCGCCTCGCGCCGCCCGCCCCGGC
TCTGACTGACCGCGTTACTCCCACAGGTGAGCGGGCGGGACGGCCCTTCTCCTCCGGGCTGTAATTAGCG
CTTGGTTTAATGACGGCTTGTTTCTTTTCTGTGGCTGCGTGAAAGCCTTGAGGGGCTCCGGGAGGGCCCT
TTGTGCGGGGGGAGCGGCTCGGGGGGTGCGTGCGTGTGTGTGTGCGTGGGGAGCGCCGCGTGCGGCTCCG
CGCTGCCCGGCGGCTGTGAGCGCTGCGGGCGCGGCGCGGGGCTTTGTGCGCTCCGCAGTGTGCGCGAGGG
GAGCGCGGCCGGGGGCGGTGCCCCGCGGTGCGGGGGGGGCTGCGAGGGGAACAAAGGCTGCGTGCGGGGT
GTGTGCGTGGGGGGGTGAGCAGGGGGTGTGGGCGCGTCGGTCGGGCTGCAACCCCCCCTGCACCCCCCTC
CCCGAGTTGCTGAGCACGGCCCGGCTTCGGGTGCGGGGCTCCGTACGGGGCGTGGCGCGGGGCTCGCCGT
GCCGGGCGGGGGGTGGCGGCAGGTGGGGGTGCCGGGCGGGGCGGGGCCGCCTCGGGCCGGGGAGGGCTCG
GGGGAGGGGCGCGGCGGCCCCCGGAGCGCCGGCGGCTGTCGAGGCGCGGCGAGCCGCAGCCATTGCCTTT
TATGGTAATCGTGCGAGAGGGCGCAGGGACTTCCTTTGTCCCAAATCTGTGCGGAGCCGAAATCTGGGAG
GCGCCGCCGCACCCCCTCTAGCGGGCGCGGGGCGAAGCGGTGCGGCGCCGGCAGGAAGGAAATGGGCGGG
GAGGGCCTTCGTGCGTCGCCGCGCCGCCGTCCCCTTCTCCCTCTCCAGCCTCGGGGCTGTCCGCGGGGGG
ACGGCTGCCTTCGGGGGGGACGGGGCAGGGCGGGGTTCGGCTTCTGGCGTGTGACCGGCGGCTCTAGAGC
CTCTGCTAACCATGTTCATGCCTTCTTCTTTTTCCTACAGCTCCTGGGCAACGTGCTGGTTATTGTGCTG
TCTCATCATTTTGGCAAAGAATTCCGCCACCATGCTTTGGTGGGAAGAAGTAGAGGACTGTTATGAAAGA
GAAGATGTTCAAAAGAAAACATTCACAAAATGGGTAAATGCACAATTTTCTAAGTTTGGGAAGCAGCATA
TTGAGAACCTCTTCAGTGACCTACAGGATGGGAGGCGCCTCCTAGACCTCCTCGAAGGCCTGACAGGGCA
AAAACTGGTATGTATCAAGCTTACAAGACAGCTTTAAGGAGACCAATAGAAACTGGGGCATGTGGAGACA
GAGAAGACTCTTGGGCCTCGAGGCTTCATTTTTTCTTTTTCTTTTTCAGCCAAAAGAAAAAGGATCCACA
AGAGTTCATGCCCTGAACAATGTCAACAAGGCACTGCGGGTTTTGCAGAACAATAATGTTGATTTAGTGA
ATATTGGAAGTACTGACATCGTAGATGGAAATCATAAACTGACTCTTGGTTTGATTTGGAATATAATCCT
CCACTGGCAGGTCAAAAATGTAATGAAAAATATCATGGCTGGATTGCAACAAACCAACAGTGAAAAGATT
CTCCTGAGCTGGGTCCGACAATCAACTCGTAATTATCCACAGGTTAATGTAATCAACTTCACCACCAGCT
GGTCTGATGGCCTGGCTTTGAATGCTCTCATCCATAGTCATAGGCCAGACCTATTTGACTGGAATAGTGT
GGTTTGCCAGCAGTCAGCCACACAACGACTGGAACATGCATTCAACATCGCCAGATATCAATTAGGCATA
GAGAAACTACTCGATCCTGAAGATGTTGATACCACCTATCCAGATAAGAAGTCCATCTTAATGTACATCA
CATCACTCTTCCAAGTTTTGCCTCAACAAGTGAGCATCGAAGCCATCCAGGAAGTGGAAATGTTGCCAAG
GCCACCTAAAGTGACTAAAGAAGAACATTTTCAGTTACATCATCAAATGCACTATTCTCAACAGATCACG
GTCAGTCTAGCACAGGGATATGAGAGAACTTCTTCCCCTAAGCCTCGATTCAAGAGCTATGCCTACACAC
AGGCTGCTTATGTCACCACCTCTGACCCTACACGGAGCCCATTTCCTTCACAGCATTTGGAAGCTCCTGA
AGACAAGTCATTTGGCAGTTCATTGATGGAGAGTGAAGTAAACCTGGACCGTTATCAAACAGCTTTAGAA
GAAGTATTATCGTGGCTTCTTTCTGCTGAGGACACATTGCAAGCACAAGGAGAGATTTCTAATGATGTGG
AAGTGGTGAAAGACCAGTTTCATACTCATGAGGGGTACATGATGGATTTGACAGCCCATCAGGGCCGGGT
TGGTAATATTCTACAATTGGGAAGTAAGCTGATTGGAACAGGAAAATTATCAGAAGATGAAGAAACTGAA
GTACAAGAGCAGATGAATCTCCTAAATTCAAGATGGGAATGCCTCAGGGTAGCTAGCATGGAAAAACAAA
GCAATTTACATAGAGTTTTAATGGATCTCCAGAATCAGAAACTGAAAGAGTTGAATGACTGGCTAACAAA
AACAGAAGAAAGAACAAGGAAAATGGAGGAAGAGCCTCTTGGACCTGATCTTGAAGACCTAAAACGCCAA
GTACAACAACATAAGGTGCTTCAAGAAGATCTAGAACAAGAACAAGTCAGGGTCAATTCTCTCACTCACA
TGGTGGTGGTAGTTGATGAATCTAGTGGAGATCACGCAACTGCTGCTTTGGAAGAACAACTTAAGGTATT
GGGAGATCGATGGGCAAACATCTGTAGATGGACAGAAGACCGCTGGGTTCTTTTACAAGACATCCTTCTC
AAATGGCAACGTCTTACTGAAGAACAGTGCCTTTTTAGTGCATGGCTTTCAGAAAAAGAAGATGCAGTGA
ACAAGATTCACACAACTGGCTTTAAAGATCAAAATGAAATGTTATCAAGTCTTCAAAAACTGGCCGTTTT
AAAAGCGGATCTAGAAAAGAAAAAGCAATCCATGGGCAAACTGTATTCACTCAAACAAGATCTTCTTTCA
ACACTGAAGAATAAGTCAGTGACCCAGAAGACGGAAGCATGGCTGGATAACTTTGCCCGGTGTTGGGATA
ATTTAGTCCAAAAACTTGAAAAGAGTACAGCACAGATTTCACAGGCTGTCACCACCACTCAGCCATCACT
AACACAGACAACTGTAATGGAAACAGTAACTACGGTGACCACAAGGGAACAGATCCTGGTAAAGCATGCT
CAAGAGGAACTTCCACCACCACCTCCCCAAAAGAAGAGGCAGATTACTGTGGATTCTGAAATTAGGAAAA
GGTTGGATGTTGATATAACTGAACTTCACAGCTGGATTACTCGCTCAGAAGCTGTGTTGCAGAGTCCTGA
ATTTGCAATCTTTCGGAAGGAAGGCAACTTCTCAGACTTAAAAGAAAAAGTCAATGCCATAGAGCGAGAA
AAAGCTGAGAAGTTCAGAAAACTGCAAGATGCCAGCAGATCAGCTCAGGCCCTGGTGGAACAGATGGTGA
ATGAGGGTGTTAATGCAGATAGCATCAAACAAGCCTCAGAACAACTGAACAGCCGGTGGATCGAATTCTG
CCAGTTGCTAAGTGAGAGACTTAACTGGCTGGAGTATCAGAACAACATCATCGCTTTCTATAATCAGCTA
CAACAATTGGAGCAGATGACAACTACTGCTGAAAACTGGTTGAAAATCCAACCCACCACCCCATCAGAGC
CAACAGCAATTAAAAGTCAGTTAAAAATTTGTAAGGATGAAGTCAACCGGCTATCAGGTCTTCAACCTCA
AATTGAACGATTAAAAATTCAAAGCATAGCCCTGAAAGAGAAAGGACAAGGACCCATGTTCCTGGATGCA
GACTTTGTGGCCTTTACAAATCATTTTAAGCAAGTCTTTTCTGATGTGCAGGCCAGAGAGAAAGAGCTAC
AGACAATTTTTGACACTTTGCCACCAATGCGCTATCAGGAGACCATGAGTGCCATCAGGACATGGGTCCA
GCAGTCAGAAACCAAACTCTCCATACCTCAACTTAGTGTCACCGACTATGAAATCATGGAGCAGAGACTC
GGGGAATTGCAGGCTTTACAAAGTTCTCTGCAAGAGCAACAAAGTGGCCTATACTATCTCAGCACCACTG
TGAAAGAGATGTCGAAGAAAGCGCCCTCTGAAATTAGCCGGAAATATCAATCAGAATTTGAAGAAATTGA
GGGACGCTGGAAGAAGCTCTCCTCCCAGCTGGTTGAGCATTGTCAAAAGCTAGAGGAGCAAATGAATAAA
CTCCGAAAAATTCAGAATCACATACAAACCCTGAAGAAATGGATGGCTGAAGTTGATGTTTTTCTGAAGG
AGGAATGGCCTGCCCTTGGGGATTCAGAAATTCTAAAAAAGCAGCTGAAACAGTGCAGACTTTTAGTCAG
TGATATTCAGACAATTCAGCCCAGTCTAAACAGTGTCAATGAAGGTGGGCAGAAGATAAAGAATGAAGCA
GAGCCAGAGTTTGCTTCGAGACTTGAGACAGAACTCAAAGAACTTAACACTCAGTGGGATCACATGTGCC
AACAGGTCTATGCCAGAAAGGAGGCCTTGAAGGGAGGTTTGGAGAAAACTGTAAGCCTCCAGAAAGATCT
ATCAGAGATGCACGAATGGATGACACAAGCTGAAGAAGAGTATCTTGAGAGAGATTTTGAATATAAAACT
CCAGATGAATTACAGAAAGCAGTTGAAGAGATGAAGAGAGCTAAAGAAGAGGCCCAACAAAAAGAAGCGA
AAGTGAAACTCCTTACTGAGTCTGTAAATAGTGTCATAGCTCAAGCTCCACCTGTAGCACAAGAGGCCTT
AAAAAAGGAACTTGAAACTCTAACCACCAACTACCAGTGGCTCTGCACTAGGCTGAATGGGAAATGCAAG
ACTTTGGAAGAAGTTTGGGCATGTTGGCATGAGTTATTGTCATACTTGGAGAAAGCAAACAAGTGGCTAA
ATGAAGTAGAATTTAAACTTAAAACCACTGAAAACATTCCTGGCGGAGCTGAGGAAATCTCTGAGGTGCT
AGATTCACTTGAAAATTTGATGCGACATTCAGAGGATAACCCAAATCAGATTCGCATATTGGCACAGACC
CTAACAGATGGCGGAGTCATGGATGAGCTAATCAATGAGGAACTTGAGACATTTAATTCTCGTTGGAGGG
AACTACATGAAGAGGCTGTAAGGAGGCAAAAGTTGCTTGAACAGAGCATCCAGTCTGCCCAGGAGACTGA
AAAATCCTTACACTTAATCCAGGAGTCCCTCACATTCATTGACAAGCAGTTGGCAGCTTATATTGCAGAC
AAGGTGGACGCAGCTCAAATGCCTCAGGAAGCCCAGAAAATCCAATCTGATTTGACAAGTCATGAGATCA
GTTTAGAAGAAATGAAGAAACATAATCAGGGGAAGGAGGCTGCCCAAAGAGTCCTGTCTCAGATTGATGT
TGCACAGAAAAAATTACAAGATGTCTCCATGAAGTTTCGATTATTCCAGAAACCAGCCAATTTTGAGCAG
CGTCTACAAGAAAGTAAGATGATTTTAGATGAAGTGAAGATGCACTTGCCTGCATTGGAAACAAAGAGTG
TGGAACAGGAAGTAGTACAGTCACAGCTAAATCATTGTGTGAACTTGTATAAAAGTCTGAGTGAAGTGAA
GTCTGAAGTGGAAATGGTGATAAAGACTGGACGTCAGATTGTACAGAAAAAGCAGACGGAAAATCCCAAA
GAACTTGATGAAAGAGTAACAGCTTTGAAATTGCATTATAATGAGCTGGGAGCAAAGGTAACAGAAAGAA
AGCAACAGTTGGAGAAATGCTTGAAATTGTCCCGTAAGATGCGAAAGGAAATGAATGTCTTGACAGAATG
GCTGGCAGCTACAGATATGGAATTGACAAAGAGATCAGCAGTTGAAGGAATGCCTAGTAATTTGGATTCT
GAAGTTGCCTGGGGAAAGGCTACTCAAAAAGAGATTGAGAAACAGAAGGTGCACCTGAAGAGTATCACAG
AGGTAGGAGAGGCCTTGAAAACAGTTTTGGGCAAGAAGGAGACGTTGGTGGAAGATAAACTCAGTCTTCT
GAATAGTAATTGGATAGCTGTCACCTCCCGAGCAGAAGAGTGGTTAAATCTTTTGTTGGAATACCAGAAA
CACATGGAAACTTTTGACCAGAATGTGGACCACATCACAAAGTGGATCATTCAGGCTGACACACTTTTGG
ATGAATCAGAGAAAAAGAAACCCCAGCAAAAAGAAGACGTGCTTAAGCGTTTAAAGGCAGAACTGAATGA
CATACGCCCAAAGGTGGACTCTACACGTGACCAAGCAGCAAACTTGATGGCAAACCACGGTGACCACTGC
AGGAAATTAGTAGAGCCCCAAATCTCAGAGCTCAACCATCGATTTGCAGCCATTTCACACAGAATTAAGA
CTGGAAAGGCCTCCATTCCTTTGAAGGAATTGGAGCAGTTTAACTCAGATATACAAAAATTGCTTGAACC
ACTGGAGGCTGAAATTCAGCAGGGGGTGAATCTGAAAGAGGAAGACTTCAATAAAGATATGAATGAAGAC
AATGAGGGTACTGTAAAAGAATTGTTGCAAAGAGGAGACAACTTACAACAAAGAATCACAGATGAGAGAA
AGCGAGAGGAAATAAAGATAAAACAGCAGCTGTTACAGACAAAACATAATGCTCTCAAGGATTTGAGGTC
TCAAAGAAGAAAAAAGGCTCTAGAAATTTCTCATCAGTGGTATCAGTACAAGAGGCAGGCTGATGATCTC
CTGAAATGCTTGGATGACATTGAAAAAAAATTAGCCAGCCTACCTGAGCCCAGAGATGAAAGGAAAATAA
AGGAAATTGATCGGGAATTGCAGAAGAAGAAAGAGGAGCTGAATGCAGTGCGTAGGCAAGCTGAGGGCTT
GTCTGAGGATGGGGCCGCAATGGCAGTGGAGCCAACTCAGATCCAGCTCAGCAAGCGCTGGCGGGAAATT
GAGAGCAAATTTGCTCAGTTTCGAAGACTCAACTTTGCACAAATTCACACTGTCCGTGAAGAAACGATGA
TGGTGATGACTGAAGACATGCCTTTGGAAATTTCTTATGTGCCTTCTACTTATTTGACTGAAATCACTCA
TGTCTCACAAGCCCTATTAGAAGTGGAACAACTTCTCAATGCTCCTGACCTCTGTGCTAAGGACTTTGAA
GATCTCTTTAAGCAAGAGGAGTCTCTGAAGAATATAAAAGATAGTCTACAACAAAGCTCAGGTCGGATTG
ACATTATTCATAGCAAGAAGACAGCAGCATTGCAAAGTGCAACGCCTGTGGAAAGGGTGAAGCTACAGGA
AGCTCTCTCCCAGCTTGATTTCCAATGGGAAAAAGTTAACAAAATGTACAAGGACCGACAAGGGCGATTT
GACAGATCTGTTGAGAAATGGCGGCGTTTTCATTATGATATAAAGATATTTAATCAGTGGCTAACAGAAG
CTGAACAGTTTCTCAGAAAGACACAAATTCCTGAGAATTGGGAACATGCTAAATACAAATGGTATCTTAA
GGAACTCCAGGATGGCATTGGGCAGCGGCAAACTGTTGTCAGAACATTGAATGCAACTGGGGAAGAAATA
ATTCAGCAATCCTCAAAAACAGATGCCAGTATTCTACAGGAAAAATTGGGAAGCCTGAATCTGCGGTGGC
AGGAGGTCTGCAAACAGCTGTCAGACAGAAAAAAGAGGCTAGAAGAACAAAAGAATATCTTGTCAGAATT
TCAAAGAGATTTAAATGAATTTGTTTTATGGTTGGAGGAAGCAGATAACATTGCTAGTATCCCACTTGAA
CCTGGAAAAGAGCAGCAACTAAAAGAAAAGCTTGAGCAAGTCAAGTTACTGGTGGAAGAGTTGCCCCTGC
GCCAGGGCCGAATTCTCAAACAATTAAATGAAACTGGAGGACCCGTGCTTGTAAGTGCTCCCATAAGCCC
AGAAGAGCAAGATAAACTTGAAAATAAGCTCAAGCAGACAAATCTCCAGTGGATAAAGGTTTCCAGAGCT
TTACCTGAGAAACAAGGAGAAATTGAAGCTCAAATAAAAGACCTTGGGCAGCTTGAAAAAAAGCTTGAAG
ACCTTGAAGAGCAGTTAAATCATCTGCTGCTGTGGTTATCTCCTATTAGGAATCAGTTGGAAATTTATAA
CCAACCAAACCAAGAAGGACCATTTGACGTTAAGGAAACTGAAATAGCAGTTCAAGCTAAACAACCGGAT
GTGGAAGAGATTTTGTCTAAAGGGCAGCATTTGTACAAGGAAAAACCAGCCACTCAGCCAGTGAAGAGGA
AGTTAGAAGATCTGAGCTCTGAGTGGAAGGCGGTAAACCGTTTACTTCAAGAGCTGAGGGCAAAGCAGCC
TGACCTAGCTCCTGGACTGACCACTATTGGAGCCTCTCCTACTCAGACTGTTACTCTGGTGACACAACCT
GTGGTTACTAAGGAAACTGCCATCTCCAAACTAGAAATGCCATCTTCCTTGATGTTGGAGGTACCTGCTC
TGGCAGATTTCAACCGGGCTTGGACAGAACTTACCGACTGGCTTTCTCTGCTTGATCAAGTTATAAAATC
ACAGAGGGTGATGGTGGGTGACCTTGAGGATATCAACGAGATGATCATCAAGCAGAAGGCGACAATGCAG
GATTTGGAACAGAGGCGTCCCCAGTTGGAAGAACTCATTACCGCTGCCCAAAATTTGAAAAACAAGACCA
GCAATCAAGAGGCTAGAACAATCATTACGGATCGAATTGAAAGAATTCAGAATCAGTGGGATGAAGTACA
AGAACACCTTCAGAACCGGAGGCAACAGTTGAATGAAATGTTAAAGGATTCAACACAATGGCTGGAAGCT
AAGGAAGAAGCTGAGCAGGTCTTAGGACAGGCCAGAGCCAAGCTTGAGTCATGGAAGGAGGGTCCCTATA
CAGTAGATGCAATCCAAAAGAAAATCACAGAAACCAAGCAGTTGGCCAAAGACCTCCGCCAGTGGCAGAC
AAATGTAGATGTGGCAAATGACTTGGCCCTGAAACTTCTCCGGGATTATTCTGCAGATGATACCAGAAAA
GTCCACATGATAACAGAGAATATCAATGCCTCTTGGAGAAGCATTCATAAAAGGGTGAGTGAGCGAGAGG
CTGCTTTGGAAGAAACTCATAGATTACTGCAACAGTTCCCCCTGGACCTGGAAAAGTTTCTTGCCTGGCT
TACAGAAGCTGAAACAACTGCCAATGTCCTACAGGATGCTACCCGTAAGGAAAGGCTCCTAGAAGACTCC
AAGGGAGTAAAAGAGCTGATGAAACAATGGCAAGACCTCCAAGGTGAAATTGAAGCTCACACAGATGTTT
ATCACAACCTGGGTGAAAACAGCCAAAAAATCCTGAGATCCCTGGAAGGTTCCGATGATGCAGTCCTGTT
ACAAAGACGTTTGGATAACATGAACTTCAAGTGGAGTGAACTTCGGAAAAAGTCTCTCAACATTAGGTCC
CATTTGGAAGCCAGTTCTGACCAGTGGAAGCGTCTGCACCTTTCTCTGCAGGAACTTCTGGTGTGGCTAC
AGCTGAAAGATGATGAATTAAGCCGGCAGGCACCTATTGGAGGCGACTTTCCAGCAGTTCAGAAGCAGAA
CGATGTACATAGGGCCTTCAAGAGGGAATTGAAAACTAAAGAACCTGTAATCATGAGTATTCTTGAGACT
GTACGAATATTTCTGACAGAGCAGCCTTTGGAAGGACTAGAGAAACCCTACCAGGAGCCCAGAGAGCTGC
CTCCTGAGGAGAGAGCCCAGAATGTCACTCGGCTTCTACGAAAGCAGGCTGAGGAGGTCAATACTGAGTG
GGAAAAATTGAACCTGCACTCCGCTGACTGGCAGAGAAAAATAGATGAGACCCTTGAAAGACTCCAGGAA
CTTCAAGAGGCCACGGATGAGCTGGACCTCAAGCTGCGCCAAGCTGAGGTGATCAAGGGATCCTGGCAGC
CCGTGGGCGATCTCCTCATTGACTCTCTCCAAGATCACCTCGAGAAAGTCAAGGCACTTCGAGGAGAAAT
TGCGCCTCTGAAAGAGAACGTGAGCCACGTCAATGACCTTGCTCGCCAGCTTACCACTTTGGGCATTCAG
CTCTCACCGTATAACCTCAGCACTCTGGAAGACCTGAACACCAGATGGAAGCTTCTGCAGGTGGCCGTCG
AGGACCGAGTCAGGCAGCTGCATGAAGCCCACAGGGACTTTGGTCCAGCATCTCAGCACTTTCTTTCCAC
GTCTGTCCAGGGTCCCTGGGAGAGAGCCATCTCGCCAAACAAAGTGCCCTACTATATCAACCACGAGACT
CAAACAACTTGCTGGGACCATCCCAAAATGACAGAGCTCTACCAGTCTTTAGCTGACCTGAATAATGTCA
GATTCTCAGCTTATAGGACTGCCATGAAACTCCGAAGACTGCAGAAGGCCCTTTGCTTGGATCTCTTGAG
CCTGTCAGCTGCATGTGATGCCTTGGACCAGCACAACCTCAAGCAAAATGACCAGCCCATGGATATCCTG
CAGATTATTAATTGTTTGACCACTATTTATGACCGCCTGGAGCAAGAGCACAACAATTTGGTCAACGTCC
CTCTCTGCGTGGATATGTGTCTGAACTGGCTGCTGAATGTTTATGATACGGGACGAACAGGGAGGATCCG
TGTCCTGTCTTTTAAAACTGGCATCATTTCCCTGTGTAAAGCACATTTGGAAGACAAGTACAGATACCTT
TTCAAGCAAGTGGCAAGTTCAACAGGATTTTGTGACCAGCGCAGGCTGGGCCTCCTTCTGCATGATTCTA
TCCAAATTCCAAGACAGTTGGGTGAAGTTGCATCCTTTGGGGGCAGTAACATTGAGCCAAGTGTCCGGAG
CTGCTTCCAATTTGCTAATAATAAGCCAGAGATCGAAGCGGCCCTCTTCCTAGACTGGATGAGACTGGAA
CCCCAGTCCATGGTGTGGCTGCCCGTCCTGCACAGAGTGGCTGCTGCAGAAACTGCCAAGCATCAGGCCA
AATGTAACATCTGCAAAGAGTGTCCAATCATTGGATTCAGGTACAGGAGTCTAAAGCACTTTAATTATGA
CATCTGCCAAAGCTGCTTTTTTTCTGGTCGAGTTGCAAAAGGCCATAAAATGCACTATCCCATGGTGGAA
TATTGCACTCCGACTACATCAGGAGAAGATGTTCGAGACTTTGCCAAGGTACTAAAAAACAAATTTCGAA
CCAAAAGGTATTTTGCGAAGCATCCCCGAATGGGCTACCTGCCAGTGCAGACTGTCTTAGAGGGGGACAA
CATGGAAACTCCCGTTACTCTGATCAACTTCTGGCCAGTAGATTCTGCGCCTGCCTCGTCCCCTCAGCTT
TCACACGATGATACTCATTCACGCATTGAACATTATGCTAGCAGGCTAGCAGAAATGGAAAACAGCAATG
GATCTTATCTAAATGATAGCATCTCTCCTAATGAGAGCATAGATGATGAACATTTGTTAATCCAGCATTA
CTGCCAAAGTTTGAACCAGGACTCCCCCCTGAGCCAGCCTCGTAGTCCTGCCCAGATCTTGATTTCCTTA
GAGAGTGAGGAAAGAGGGGAGCTAGAGAGAATCCTAGCAGATCTTGAGGAAGAAAACAGGAATCTGCAAG
CAGAATATGACCGTCTAAAGCAGCAGCACGAACATAAAGGCCTGTCCCCACTGCCGTCCCCTCCTGAAAT
GATGCCCACCTCTCCCCAGAGTCCCCGGGATGCTGAGCTCATTGCTGAGGCCAAGCTACTGCGTCAACAC
AAAGGCCGCCTGGAAGCCAGGATGCAAATCCTGGAAGACCACAATAAACAGCTGGAGTCACAGTTACACA
GGCTAAGGCAGCTGCTGGAGCAACCCCAGGCAGAGGCCAAAGTGAATGGCACAACGGTGTCCTCTCCTTC
TACCTCTCTACAGAGGTCCGACAGCAGTCAGCCTATGCTGCTCCGAGTGGTTGGCAGTCAAACTTCGGAC
TCCATGGGTAAGTAGAGGGCTGGGCTGGGCTGTGGGGGGTGTGGGGTGCGGGACTGGGCAGTCTGGGAGT
CCCTCTCACCACTTTTCTTACCTTTCTAGGTGAGGAAGATCTTCTCAGTCCTCCCCAGGACACAAGCACA
GGGTTAGAGGAGGTGATGGAGCAACTCAACAACTCCTTCCCTAGTTCAAGAGGAAGAAATACCCCTGGAA
AGCCAATGAGAGAGGACACAATGGGATCCGGTGCCACGAACTTCTCTCTGTTAAAGCAAGCAGGAGATGT
GGAAGAAAACCCCGGTCCTATGGAAGACGCCAAAAACATAAAGAAAGGCCCGGCGCCATTCTATCCGCTG
GAAGATGGAACCGCTGGAGAGCAACTGCATAAGGCTATGAAGAGATACGCCCTGGTTCCTGGAACAATTG
CTTTTACAGATGCACATATCGAGGTGGACATCACTTACGCTGAGTACTTCGAAATGTCCGTTCGGTTGGC
AGAAGCTATGAAACGATATGGGCTGAATACAAATCACAGAATCGTCGTATGCAGTGAAAACTCTCTTCAA
TTCTTTATGCCGGTGTTGGGCGCGTTATTTATCGGAGTTGCAGTTGCGCCCGCGAACGACATTTATAATG
AACGTGAATTGCTCAACAGTATGGGCATTTCGCAGCCTACCGTGGTGTTCGTTTCCAAAAAGGGGTTGCA
AAAAATTTTGAACGTGCAAAAAAAGCTCCCAATCATCCAAAAAATTATTATCATGGATTCTAAAACGGAT
TACCAGGGATTTCAGTCGATGTACACGTTCGTCACATCTCATCTACCTCCCGGTTTTAATGAATACGATT
TTGTGCCAGAGTCCTTCGATAGGGACAAGACAATTGCACTGATCATGAACTCCTCTGGATCTACTGGTCT
GCCTAAAGGTGTCGCTCTGCCTCATAGAACTGCCTGCGTGAGATTCTCGCATGCCAGAGATCCTATTTTT
GGCAATCAAATCATTCCGGATACTGCGATTTTAAGTGTTGTTCCATTCCATCACGGTTTTGGAATGTTTA
CTACACTCGGATATTTGATATGTGGATTTCGAGTCGTCTTAATGTATAGATTTGAAGAAGAGCTGTTTCT
GAGGAGCCTTCAGGATTACAAGATTCAAAGTGCGCTGCTGGTGCCAACCCTATTCTCCTTCTTCGCCAAA
AGCACTCTGATTGACAAATACGATTTATCTAATTTACACGAAATTGCTTCTGGTGGCGCTCCCCTCTCTA
AGGAAGTCGGGGAAGCGGTTGCCAAGAGGTTCCATCTGCCAGGTATCAGGCAAGGATATGGGCTCACTGA
GACTACATCAGCTATTCTGATTACACCCGAGGGGGATGATAAACCGGGCGCGGTCGGTAAAGTTGTTCCA
TTTTTTGAAGCGAAGGTTGTGGATCTGGATACCGGGAAAACGCTGGGCGTTAATCAAAGAGGCGAACTGT
GTGTGAGAGGTCCTATGATTATGTCCGGTTATGTAAACAATCCGGAAGCGACCAACGCCTTGATTGACAA
GGATGGATGGCTACATTCTGGAGACATAGCTTACTGGGACGAAGACGAACACTTCTTCATCGTTGACCGC
CTGAAGTCTCTGATTAAGTACAAAGGCTATCAGGTGGCTCCCGCTGAATTGGAATCCATCTTGCTCCAAC
ACCCCAACATCTTCGACGCAGGTGTCGCAGGTCTTCCCGACGATGACGCCGGTGAACTTCCCGCCGCCGT
TGTTGTTTTGGAGCACGGAAAGACGATGACGGAAAAAGAGATCGTGGATTACGTCGCCAGTCAAGTAACA
ACCGCGAAAAAGTTGCGCGGAGGAGTTGTGTTTGTGGACGAAGTACCGAAAGGTCTTACCGGAAAACTCG
ACGCAAGAAAAATCAGAGAGATCCTCATAAAGGCCAAGAAGGGCGGAAAGATCGCCGTGGGATCCGGTGC
CACGAACTTCTCTCTGTTAAAGCAAGCAGGAGATGTGGAAGAAAACCCCGGTCCTATGACTGAATACAAA
CCAACTGTTCGCCTGGCAACTCGTGATGATGTTCCACGTGCAGTTCGCACCCTGGCTGCTGCATTTGCTG
ACTACCCTGCAACCCGTCACACTGTGGACCCAGACCGCCACATTGAACGTGTGACTGAACTGCAGGAGCT
GTTCCTGACCCGTGTGGGCCTGGACATTGGCAAAGTGTGGGTGGCAGATGATGGTGCTGCTGTGGCAGTG
TGGACCACCCCTGAATCTGTTGAAGCTGGTGCAGTGTTTGCTGAGATTGGCCCACGCATGGCAGAACTGT
CTGGCAGCCGCCTGGCAGCACAACAGCAGATGGAAGGTCTGCTGGCACCACACCGCCCAAAAGAACCTGC
TTGGTTCCTGGCAACTGTGGGTGTGAGCCCTGACCACCAGGGTAAGGGCCTGGGCTCTGCAGTGGTGCTG
CCTGGTGTGGAAGCAGCTGAACGTGCAGGTGTGCCTGCTTTCCTGGAGACCTCAGCTCCACGCAACCTGC
CTTTCTATGAACGCCTGGGCTTCACTGTGACTGCTGATGTGGAAGTGCCAGAAGGCCCACGCACTTGGTG
CATGACTCGCAAACCAGGTGCTGGATCCGGTGCCACGAACTTCTCTCTGTTAAAGCAAGCAGGAGATGTG
GAAGAAAACCCCGGTCCTATGGTGAGCAAGGGCGAGGAGGATAACATGGCCATCATCAAGGAGTTCATGC
GCTTCAAGGTGCACATGGAGGGCTCCGTGAACGGCCACGAGTTCGAGATCGAGGGCGAGGGCGAGGGCCG
CCCCTACGAGGGCACCCAGACCGCCAAGCTGAAGGTGACCAAGGGTGGCCCCCTGCCCTTCGCCTGGGAC
ATCCTGTCCCCTCAGTTCATGTACGGCTCCAAGGCCTACGTGAAGCACCCCGCCGACATCCCCGACTACT
TGAAGCTGTCCTTCCCCGAGGGCTTCAAGTGGGAGCGCGTGATGAACTTCGAGGACGGCGGCGTGGTGAC
CGTGACCCAGGACTCCTCCCTGCAGGACGGCGAGTTCATCTACAAGGTGAAGCTGCGCGGCACCAACTTC
CCCTCCGACGGCCCCGTAATGCAGAAGAAGACCATGGGCTGGGAGGCCTCCTCCGAGCGGATGTACCCCG
AGGACGGCGCCCTGAAGGGCGAGATCAAGCAGAGGCTGAAGCTGAAGGACGGCGGCCACTACGACGCTGA
GGTCAAGACCACCTACAAGGCCAAGAAGCCCGTGCAGCTGCCCGGCGCCTACAACGTCAACATCAAGTTG
GACATCACCTCCCACAACGAGGACTACACCATCGTGGAACAGTACGAACGCGCCGAGGGCCGCCACTCCA
CCGGCGGCATGGACGAGCTGTACAAGTAAATCGATAATCAACCTCTGGATTACAAAATTTGTGAAAGATT
GACTGGTATTCTTAACTATGTTGCTCCTTTTACGCTATGTGGATACGCTGCTTTAATGCCTTTGTATCAT
GCTATTGCTTCCCGTATGGCTTTCATTTTCTCCTCCTTGTATAAATCCTGGTTGCTGTCTCTTTATGAGG
AGTTGTGGCCCGTTGTCAGGCAACGTGGCGTGGTGTGCACTGTGTTTGCTGACGCAACCCCCACTGGTTG
GGGCATTGCCACCACCTGTCAGCTCCTTTCCGGGACTTTCGCTTTCCCCCTCCCTATTGCCACGGCGGAA
CTCATCGCCGCCTGCCTTGCCCGCTGCTGGACAGGGGCTCGGCTGTTGGGCACTGACAATTCCGTGGTGT
TGTCGGGGAAATCATCGTCCTTTCCTTGGCTGCTCGCCTGTGTTGCCACCTGGATTCTGCGCGGGACGTC
CTTCTGCTACGTCCCTTCGGCCCTCAATCCAGCGGACCTTCCTTCCCGCGGCCTGCTGCCGGCTCTGCGG
CCTCTTCCGCGTCTTCGCCTTCGCCCTCAGACGAGTCGGATCTCCCTTTGGGCCGCCTCCCCGCATCGAT
ACTCGAGCCCTCGACTGTGCCTTCTAGTTGCCAGCCATCTGTTGTTTGCCCCTCCCCCGTGCCTTCCTTG
ACCCTGGAAGGTGCCACTCCCACTGTCCTTTCCTAATAAAATGAGGAAATTGCATCGCATTGTCTGAGTA
GGTGTCATTCTATTCTGGGGGGTGGGGTGGGGCAGGACAGCAAGGGGGAGGATTGGGAAGACAATAGCAG
GCATGCTGGGGATGCGGTGGGCTCTATGGGGCGCGCGAAACCGGTGAAAAACCGCTCAGCGGCGCCCGCA
CCCAAACGAAAACACCCCCGGCCCAAGCGGACCGGGGGTGTCGCGTGAAATGGATCAGTGAGCGTGGCCG
TGGTGGTGGCCGTGGCCGTGCTCGTCCTCGTCGGCCGGCTTGTCGACGACGGCGGTCTCCGTCGTCAGGA
TCATCCGGGCCACCGAGGCGGCGTTGAGAACAGCCGAGCGGGTCACCTTGGCCGGATCGACGACGCCGGC
GGAGACCAGATCACCGAACTCCAGCGTGGCGGCGTTGAAGCCCTGCCCCTTGGGAAGTTCGGAGATTAAT
TAACCGTTTAAATTGGGCGCGCCAAGGAAGCTAGCAGGACAGCAAGCGAACCGGAATTGCCAGCTGGGGC
GCCCTCTGGTAAGGTTGGGAAGCCCTGCAAAGTAAACTGGATGGCTTTCTTGCCGCCAAGGATCTGATGG
CGCAGGGGATCAAGCTCTGATCAAGAGACAGGATGAGGATCGTTTCGCATGATTGAACAAGATGGATTGC
ACGCAGGTTCTCCGGCCGCTTGGGTGGAGAGGCTATTCGGCTATGACTGGGCACAACAGACAATCGGCTG
CTCTGATGCCGCCGTGTTCCGGCTGTCAGCGCAGGGGCGCCCGGTTCTTTTTGTCAAGACCGACCTGTCC
GGTGCCCTGAATGAACTGCAAGACGAGGCAGCGCGGCTATCGTGGCTGGCCACGACGGGCGTTCCTTGCG
CAGCTGTGCTCGACGTTGTCACTGAAGCGGGAAGGGACTGGCTGCTATTGGGCGAAGTGCCGGGGCAGGA
TCTCCTGTCATCTCACCTTGCTCCTGCCGAGAAAGTATCCATCATGGCTGATGCAATGCGGCGGCTGCAT
ACGCTTGATCCGGCTACCTGCCCATTCGACCACCAAGCGAAACATCGCATCGAGCGAGCACGTACTCGGA
TGGAAGCCGGTCTTGTCGATCAGGATGATCTGGACGAAGAGCATCAGGGGCTCGCGCCAGCCGAACTGTT
CGCCAGGCTCAAGGCGAGCATGCCCGACGGCGAGGATCTCGTCGTGACCCATGGCGATGCCTGCTTGCCG
AATATCATGGTGGAAAATGGCCGCTTTTCTGGATTCATCGACTGTGGCCGGCTGGGTGTGGCGGACCGCT
ATCAGGACATAGCGTTGGCTACCCGTGATATTGCTGAAGAGCTTGGCGGCGAATGGGCTGACCGCTTCCT
CGTGCTTTACGGTATCGCCGCTCCCGATTCGCAGCGCATCGCCTTCTATCGCCTTCTTGACGAGTTCTTC
TGAATTATTAACGCTTACAATTTCCTGATGCGGTATTTTCTCCTTACGCATCTGTGCGGTATTTCACACC
GCATCAGGTGGCACTTTTCGGGGAAATGTGCGCGGAACCCCTATTTGTTTATTTTTCTAAATACATTCAA
ATATGTATCCGCTCATGAGACAATAACCCTGATAAATGCTTCAATAATAGCACGTGCTAAAACTTCATTT
TTAATTTAAAAGGATCTAGGTGAAGATCCTTTTTGATAATCTCATGACCAAAATCCCTTAACGTGAGTTT
TCGTTCCACTGAGCGTCAGACCCCGTAGAAAAGATCAAAGGATCTTCTTGAGATCCTTTTTTTCTGCGCG
TAATCTGCTGCTTGCAAACAAAAAAACCACCGCTACCAGCGGTGGTTTGTTTGCCGGATCAAGAGCTACC
AACTCTTTTTCCGAAGGTAACTGGCTTCAGCAGAGCGCAGATACCAAATACTGTTCTTCTAGTGTAGCCG
TAGTTAGGCCACCACTTCAAGAACTCTGTAGCACCGCCTACATACCTCGCTCTGCTAATCCTGTTACCAG
TGGCTGCTGCCAGTGGCGATAAGTCGTGTCTTACCGGGTTGGACTCAAGACGATAGTTACCGGATAAGGC
GCAGCGGTCGGGCTGAACGGGGGGTTCGTGCACACAGCCCAGCTTGGAGCGAACGACCTACACCGAACTG
AGATACCTACAGCGTGAGCTATGAGAAAGCGCCACGCTTCCCGAAGGGAGAAAGGCGGACAGGTATCCGG
TAAGCGGCAGGGTCGGAACAGGAGAGCGCACGAGGGAGCTTCCAGGGGGAAACGCCTGGTATCTTTATAG
TCCTGTCGGGTTTCGCCACCTCTGACTTGAGCGTCGATTTTTGTGATGCTCGTCAGGGGGGCGGAGCCTA
TGGAAAAACGCCAGCAACGCGGCCTTTTTACGGTTCCTGGGCTTTTGCTGGC
Features (pLannotate 1.2.2; 21 found; start..end, strand, type, name):
      1..28      -  misc_feature   MCS (fragment): pBluescript multiple cloning site
     43..112     +  protein_bind   attB: attB site for the φC31 integrase (Groth et al., 2000) phage φC31 integrase
    316..344     -  polyA_signal   bGH poly(A) signal (fragment): bovine growth hormone polyadenylation signal
    402..705     +  enhancer       CMV enhancer: human cytomegalovirus immediate early enhancer
    707..984     +  promoter       chicken β-actin promoter: No description available
    985..2000    +  intron         chimeric intron: chimera between introns from chicken β-actin and rabbit β-globin
   2360..13099   +  CDS            DMD: DMD_HUMAN - Experimental evidence at protein level: Swiss-Prot protein existence level 1. Anchors the extracellular matrix to the cytoskeleton via F- actin. Ligand for dystroglycan. Component of the dystrophin-associated glycoprotein complex which accumulates at the neuromuscular junction (NMJ) and at a variety of synapses in the peripheral and central nervous systems and has a structural function in stabilizing the sarcolemma. Also implicated in signaling events and synaptic transmission. From Homo sapiens (Human).
  13333..13389   +  CDS            P2A: 2A peptide from porcine teschovirus-1 polyprotein Eukaryotic ribosomes fail to insert a peptide bond between the Gly and Pro residues, yielding separate polypeptides.
  13390..15039   +  CDS            luciferase: firefly luciferase; luc+; enhanced luc+ version of the luciferase gene
  15049..15105   +  CDS            P2A: 2A peptide from porcine teschovirus-1 polyprotein Eukaryotic ribosomes fail to insert a peptide bond between the Gly and Pro residues, yielding separate polypeptides.
  15106..15702   +  CDS            pac: PUAC_STRAD - Protein predicted: Swiss-Prot protein existence level 4. Detoxification of puromycin. From Streptomyces alboniger.
  15712..15768   +  CDS            P2A: 2A peptide from porcine teschovirus-1 polyprotein Eukaryotic ribosomes fail to insert a peptide bond between the Gly and Pro residues, yielding separate polypeptides.
  15769..16476   +  CDS            mCherry: mCherry is a basic (constitutively fluorescent) red fluorescent protein published in 2004, derived from Discosoma sp.. It is reported to be a very rapidly-maturing monomer with low acid sensitivity.
  16486..17074   +  misc_feature   WPRE: woodchuck hepatitis virus posttranscriptional regulatory element
  17095..17319   +  polyA_signal   bGH poly(A) signal: bovine growth hormone polyadenylation signal
  17454..17636   -  CDS            groL2 (fragment): CH602_MYCS2 - Also known as groEL2 From Mycolicibacterium smegmatis (strain ATCC 700084 / mc(2)155) (Mycobacterium smegmatis).
  17648..17797   +  CDS            tnpA (fragment): TN5P_ECOLX - Also known as tnp. Experimental evidence at protein level: Swiss-Prot protein existence level 1. Mediates transposition of transposon Tn5 by a 'cut and paste' mechanism. First, the monomeric transposase binds the 19 bp inverted DNA repeats flanking the transposon. Then, dimerization of the DNA- bound transposase creates a synaptic DNA complex. After nicking of the first DNA strand, excision of the transposon proceeds through a series of intermediates. The transposase then mediates the insertion of the transposon at a new site by strand transfer. The activity of the wild- type tran
  17829..18623   +  CDS            NeoR/KanR: aminoglycoside phosphotransferase from Tn5; aph(3')-II (or nptII); confers resistance to neomycin, kanamycin, and G418 (Geneticin®)
  18644..18694   -  misc_feature   bom (fragment): basis of mobility region from pBR322
  18721..18809   +  promoter       AmpR promoter (fragment): bla
  18948..19536   +  rep_origin     ori: high-copy-number ColE1/pMB1/pBR322/pUC origin of replication
