[The description below was written by a language model from this plasmid's Addgene catalogue record and pLannotate feature annotations shown in this document.]
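Description:
p28-2iDMD-puro is a 19.6 kb mammalian expression plasmid on the p28 backbone, built to deliver the full-length human dystrophin (DMD) coding sequence for site-specific genomic integration. In bacteria it is maintained through a ColE1/pUC-type origin and selected with kanamycin through a Tn5-derived NeoR/KanR gene. The record stresses that this large construct cannot be propagated at 37°C and has to be grown at reduced temperature; its copy number is listed as unknown.

The payload is a single long transcription unit driven by a CAG-type promoter (CMV enhancer, chicken β-actin promoter and chimeric β-actin/β-globin intron). The roughly 11 kb DMD open reading frame is followed by three P2A peptides that link it to firefly luciferase (luc+), a codon-optimized puromycin N-acetyltransferase and mCherry. Ribosomal skipping at each 2A site yields four separate proteins from one mRNA. A WPRE and a bovine growth hormone polyadenylation signal close the cassette to enhance expression and terminate the transcript.

Upstream of the promoter lies an annotated φC31 attB site. The catalogue entry also states that a Bxb1 attB site is present. It is not called as such in the feature table, although a short fragment matching Mycobacterium smegmatis groEL2 is annotated downstream of the cassette, and that gene is the natural location of the Bxb1 attachment site.

These sites allow serine-integrase-mediated insertion into matching attP sites in a genome. Puromycin is then used to select integrants, with luciferase and red fluorescence for tracking them. The associated publication applied this approach to integrate dystrophin into Duchenne muscular dystrophy patient-derived induced pluripotent stem cells.
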