Addgene plasmid #88895: p28-2iDMD-puro
Purpose: 28°C full-length DMD luc-puro-red plasmid. Co-expresses human DMD, firefly luciferase, puroR and mCherry in mammalian cells. Plasmid carries phiC31 and Bxb1 attB sites, but *cannot* be grown at 37°C.
Depositing lab: Michele Calos. Depositing organization: Stanford University. Publication: Genomic integration of the full-length dystrophin coding sequence in Duchenne muscular dystrophy induced pluripotent stem cells. Farruggio AP, Bhakta MS, du Bois H, Ma J, P Calos M. Biotechnol J. 2017 Jan 31. doi: 10.1002/biot.201600477. PubMed 28139886.
Backbone
  Vector backbone: p28
  Vector type: Mammalian Expression
  Selectable markers: Puromycin
Growth in bacteria
  Bacterial resistance: Kanamycin, 25 μg/mL
  Growth temperature: 30°C
  Growth strain: DH10B
  Growth instructions: We recommend growth at 28°C. Depositor recommends DH10B, XL1 blue or NEB's DH10-beta for growth. DH5alpha should not be used as it does not yield good transformation results
  Copy number: Unknown
Gene/Insert 1
  Gene/Insert name: Dystrophin (alt name: DMD)
  Species: H. sapiens (human)
  Insert size (bp): 11262
  Entrez Gene: DMD (a.k.a. BMD, CMD3B, DXS142, DXS164, DXS206, DXS230, DXS239, DXS268, DXS269, DXS270, DXS272, MRX85)
Gene/Insert 2
  Gene/Insert name: luciferase (alt name: luc)
  Species: Firefly
  Insert size (bp): 1647
Gene/Insert 3
  Gene/Insert name: puromycin resistance enzyme (alt name: puroR)
  Insert size (bp): 594
  Mutation: codon optimized
Gene/Insert 4
  Gene/Insert name: mCherry (alt name: red)
  Insert size (bp): 705
Terms and licenses: Academic/Nonprofit Terms; Industry Terms: Not Available to Industry
Depositor comments: Plasmid *cannot* be grown at 37°C
How to cite: p28-2iDMD-puro was a gift from Michele Calos (Addgene plasmid # 88895 ; http://n2t.net/addgene:88895 ; RRID:Addgene_88895)
